>Addgene plasmid #50511 | pECE beta1 R760A | depositor partial sequence | sequence record 75443 | insert only
ATGAATTTACAACCAATTTTCTGGATTGGACTGATCAGTTCAGTTTGCTGTGTGTTTGCTCAAACAGATG
AAAATAGATGTTTAAAAGCAAATGCCAAATCATGTGGAGAATGTATACAAGCAGGGCCAAATTGTGGGTG
GTGCACAAATTCAACATTTTTACAGGAAGGAATGCCTACTTCTGCACGATGTGATGATTTAGAAGCCTTA
AAAAAGAAGGGTTGCCCTCCAGATGACATAGAAAATCCCAGAGGCTCCAAAGATATAAAGAAAAATAAAA
ATGTAACCAACCGTAGCAAAGGAACAGCAGAGAAGCTCAAGCCAGAGGATATTCATCAGATCCAACCACA
GCAGTTGGTTTTGCGATTAAGATCAGGGGAGCCACAGACATTTACATTAAAATTCAAGAGAGCTGAAGAC
TATCCCATTGACCTCTACTACCTTATGGACCTGTCTTATTCAATGAAAGACGATTTGGAGAATGTAAAAA
GTCTTGGAACAGATCTGATGAATGAAATGAGGAGGATTACTTCGGACTTCAGAATTGGATTTGGCTCATT
TGTGGAAAAGACTGTGATGCCTTACATTAGCACAACACCAGCTAAGCTCAGGAACCCTTGCACAAGTGAA
CAGAACTGCACCACCCCATTTAGCTACAAAAATGTGCTCAGTCTTACTAATAAAGGAGAAGTATTTAATG
AACTTGTTGGAAAACAGCGCATATCTGGAAATTTGGATTCTCCAGAAGGTGGTTTCGATGCCATCATGCA
AGTTGCAGTTTGTGGATCACTGATTGGCTGGAGGAATGTTACACGGCTGCTGGTGTTTTCCACAGATGCC
GGGTTTCACTTTGCTGGAGATGGGAAACTTGGTGGCATTGTTTTACCAAATGATGGACAATGTCACCTGG
AAAATAATATGTACACAATGAGCCATTATTATGATTATCCTTCTATTGCTCACCTTGTCCAGAAACTGAG
TGAAAATAATATTCAGACAATTTTTGCAGTTACTGAAGAATTTCAGCCTGTTTACAAGGAGCTGAAAAAC
TTGATCCCTAAGTCAGCAGTAGGAACATTATCTGCAAATTCTAGCAATGTAATTCAGTTGATCATTGATG
CATACAATTCCCTTTCCTCAGAAGTCATTTTGGAAAACGGCAAATTGTCAGAAGGAGTAACAATAAGTTA
CAAATCTTACTGCAAGAACGGGGTGAATGGAACAGGGGAAAATGGAAGAAAATGTTCCAATATTTCCATT
GGAGATGAGGTTCAATTTGAAATTAGCATAACTTCAAATAAGTGTCCAAAAAAGGATTCTGACAGCTTTA
AAATTAGGCCTCTGGGCTTTACGGAGGAAGTAGAGGTTATTCTTCAGTACATCTGTGAATGTGAATGCCA
AAGCGAAGGCATCCCTGAAAGTCCCAAGTGTCATGAAGGAAATGGGACATTTGAGTGTGGCGCGTGCAGG
TGCAATGAAGGGCGTGTTGGTAGACATTGTGAATGCAGCACAGATGAAGTTAACAGTGAAGACATGGATG
CTTACTGCAGGAAAGAAAACAGTTCAGAAATCTGCAGTAACAATGGAGAGTGCGTCTGCGGACAGTGTGT
TTGTAGGAAGAGGGATAATACAAATGAAATTTATTCTGGCAAATTCTGCGAGTGTGATAATTTCAACTGT
GATAGATCCAATGGCTTAATTTGTGGAGGAAATGGTGTTTGCAAGTGTCGTGTGTGTGAGTGCAACCCCA
ACTACACTGGCAGTGCATGTGACTGTTCTTTGGATACTAGTACTTGTGAAGCCAGCAACGGACAGATCTG
CAATGGCCGGGGCATCTGCGAGTGTGGTGTCTGTAAGTGTACAGATCCGAAGTTTCAAGGGCAAACGTGT
GAGATGTGTCAGACCTGCCTTGGTGTCTGTGCTGAGCATAAAGAATGTGTTCAGTGCAGAGCCTTCAATA
AAGGAGAAAAGAAAGACACATGCACACAGGAATGTTCCTATTTTAACATTACCAAGGTAGAAAGTCGGGA
CAAATTACCCCAGCCGGTCCAACCTGATCCTGTGTCCCATTGTAAGGAGAAGGATGTTGACGACTGTTGG
TTCTATTTTACGTATTCAGTGAATGGGAACAACGAGGTCATGGTTCATGTTGTGGAGAATCCAGAGTGTC
CCACTGGTCCAGACATCATTCCAATTGTAGCTGGTGTGGTTGCTGGAATTGTTCTTATTGGCCTTGCATT
ACTGCTGATATGGAAGCTTTTAATGATAATTCATGACGCAAGGGAGTTTGCTAAATTTGAAAAGGAGAAA
ATGAATGCCAAATGGGACACGGGTGAAAATCCTATTTATAAGAGTGCCGTAACAACTGTGGTCAATCCGA
AGTATGAGGGAAAATGA
