>Addgene plasmid #50511 | pECE beta1 R760A | addgene partial sequence | sequence record 78518 | SV40_PA-rev
GTTAACAACAACAATTGCATTCATTTTATGTTTCAGGTTCAGGGGGAGGTGTGGGAGGTTTTTTAAAGCA
AGTAAAACCTCTACAGATGTGATATGGCTGATTATGATCATTACTTATCTAGAGCTCGAATTCCGGCACT
AACTCAAAGTAAGACTCGCGTAGGTGAGAGCTGTTGCATAGCCACAGTATAACTTCACATGTTCATTAAA
AAGGCAAATTGACCGCTAAAACTTCAAAGAAAAAGTACTCATAAAAAAAGTCTTACCCCAAAATTGCAAA
CAAATACATTAAAAGATTAGAAGAGGTGACAGAAAGCACCAGACATTAAACAAAATAAAAATAATAAAAT
AAATTCAACTCAAAAGGTCCCCATTCAGCAAATACTTTGTAAAGTATGGCCTGTATGTAAATAGTGCTAA
ATCAAGGACTTTTTAGCAGAAAATTGCTCGGTTCTTTTATCTAAGGCTTGAATTTGTAAAGTGAAGGCAT
AAAAGTTACCAAACATTAAGTAACTCTTAAAATGGCACACAGGTTTTAAAGCTATTGGTTTTTCCTTCCT
AACTCTCTGAATTTTTCCCATGGCCTTTGTAGATCAACTATTTCAAACGTATTTTACACCAGCAACTCTC
AACATACTTGTCTTTCAGATATGTCATCAGTCATGTCTAACAGGCAAATAGCAAAATAACAGATTTAAAA
CAATCCTTAACTAGCTAGCAGGACATTTACTTTGGATTCTGCATAACTGCAAACTGACATATTTGTAAAG
CTAAAAATCAGTTTTAATACATGATTAACAGAAACTCTCATCATGCTCATTACTTTAACTATTGCCCTTT
CAATCGCTATAGAAATATCACTTAATCCAATAAGCTTGATTTCAATA
