>Addgene plasmid #50511 | pECE beta1 R760A | addgene partial sequence | sequence record 79115 | SV40pro-F 5'-TATTTATGCAGAGGCCGAGG-3'
AGTAGTGAAGAGGCTTTTTTGGAGGAGATCTAAGCTTGTCGACGGTACCCCGGGGAATTCCACTCCCGCT
GGGCCCCGGACGCCGCGCGGAAAAGATGAATTTACAACCAATTTTCTGGATTGGACTGATCAGTTCAGTT
TGCGGTGTGTTTGCTCAAACAGATGAAAATAGATGTTTAAAAGCAAATGCCAAATCATGTGGAGAATGTA
TACAAGCAGGGCCAAATTGTGGGTGGTGCACAAATTCAACATTTTTACAGGAAGGAATGCCTACTTCTGC
ACGATGTGATGATTTAGAAGCCTTAAAAAAGAAGGGTTGCCCTCCAGATGACATAGAAAATCCCAGAGGC
TCCAAAGATATAAAGAAAAATAAAAATGTAACCAACCGTAGCAAAGGAACAGCAGAGAAGCTCAAGCCAG
AGGATATTACTCAGATCCAACCACAGCAGTTGGTTTTGCGATTAAGATCAGGGGAGCCACAGACATTTAC
ATTAAAATTCAAGAGAGCTGAAGACTATCCCATTGACCTCTACTACCTTATGGACCTGTCTTATTCAATG
AAAGACGATTTGGAGAATGTAAAAAGTCTTGGAACAGATCTGACGAATGAAATGAGGAGGATTACTTCGG
ACTTCAGAATTGGATTTGGCTCATTTGTGGAAAAGACTGTGATGCCTTACATTAGCACAACACCAGCTAA
GCTCAGGAACCCTTGCACAAGTGAACAGAACTGCACCAGCCCATTTAGCTACAAAAATGTGCTCAGTCTT
ACTAGTAAAGGAGAAGTATTTAATGAACTTGTTGGAAAACAGCGCATATCTGGAAATTTGGATTCTCCAG
AAGGTGGTTTCGATGCCATCATGCAAGTTGCAGTTTGTGGATCACTGATTGGCTGGAGGAATGTTACACG
GCTGCTGGTGTTTTCCACAGATGCCGGGTTTCACTTTGCTGG
