>Addgene plasmid #50511 | pECE beta1 R760A | addgene partial sequence | sequence record 79835 | IntegrinB-R 5'-TCGCTATAGAAATATCacTTAATCCaA-3'
AAAGGTCAAAAAGGCACAATGTGACCTTAGCTGACAAGAGTAACCATCCTGTCTCAAGTCTTTTGTCAGT
CCCTGGCATGAATTACAACATTATTTTCAAAATAATAAAACATTTTAAAAATTATACATATTGTACATTT
TCAAAACCTGCACATGAGTAAAACCATGGCAATATTGCCCTAAAGCTACCTAACTGTGACTATGGAAATT
GCTACTTTGCATTCAGTGTTGTGGGATTTGCACGGGCAGTACTCATTTTCCCTCATACTTCGGATTGACC
ACAGTTGTTACGGCACTCTTATAAATAGGATTTTCACCCGTGTCCCATTTGGCATTCATTTTCTCCTTTT
CAAATTTAGCAAACTCCCTTGCGTCATGAATTATCATTAAAAGCTTCCATATCAGCAGTAATGCAAGGCC
AATAAGAACAATTCCAGCAACCACACCAGCTACAATTGGAATGATGTCTGGACCAGTGGGACACTCTGGA
TTCTCCACAACATGAACCATGACCTCGTTGTTCCCATTCACTGAATACGTAAAATAGAACCAACAGTCGT
CAACATCCTTCTCCTTACAATGGGACACAGGATCAGGTTGGACCGGCTGGGGTAATTTGTCCCGACTTTC
TACCTTGGTAATGTTAAAATAGGAACATTCCTGTGTGCATGTGTCTTTCTTTTCTCCTTTATTGAAGGCT
CTGCACTGAACACATTCTTTATGCTCAGCACAGACACCAAGGCAGGTCTGACACATCTCACACGTTTGCC
CTTGAAACTTCGGATCTGTACACTTACAGACACCACACTCGCAGATGCCCCGGCCATTGCAGATCTGTCC
GTTGCTGGCTTCACAAGTACTAGTATCCAAAGAACAGTCACATGCACTGCC
