[The description below was written by a language model from this plasmid's Addgene catalogue record.]
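Description:
pECE beta1 R760A is a mammalian expression plasmid built on the pECE backbone, carrying the human integrin beta1 cDNA (ITGB1, also known as CD29) with a single arginine-to-alanine substitution at residue 760. Transcription of the insert in mammalian cells is driven by the SV40 promoter. The plasmid is maintained in E. coli as a high-copy replicon under ampicillin selection; the record does not specify the bacterial origin of replication, a polyadenylation signal, or any mammalian selectable marker, and no epitope tags or reporter fusions are listed. The cDNA was inserted by restriction cloning into an EcoRI site, with EcoRI retained at both ends. This means the fragment can be excised with one enzyme, but its orientation relative to the promoter is not fixed by the cloning strategy itself.

Integrin beta1 is a transmembrane glycoprotein that pairs with alpha subunits to form receptors for extracellular matrix ligands. The associated publication concerns a specific beta1 integrin site that selectively regulates Akt/protein kinase B signaling through local activation of protein phosphatase 2A. The construct therefore appears to belong to a set of point mutants used to probe which beta1 residues contribute to that signaling, although the record does not describe the phenotype of R760A itself. The depositor notes that the wild-type beta1 clone from which this mutant derives differed from the published sequence at five amino acid positions, while its cytoplasmic domain matched. Users should expect these background differences outside the cytoplasmic tail in addition to the engineered mutation. No feature table accompanies this record, so the description rests on the catalogue fields alone.
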