Addgene plasmid #50511: pECE beta1 R760A
Depositing lab: Kenneth Yamada. Depositing organization: National Institute of Dental and Craniofacial Research (NIDCR). Publication: Specific beta1 integrin site selectively regulates Akt/protein kinase B signaling via local activation of protein phosphatase 2A. Pankov R, Cukierman E, Clark K, Matsumoto K, Hahn C, Poulin B, Yamada KM. J Biol Chem. 2003 May 16;278(20):18671-81. Epub 2003 Mar 11. 10.1074/jbc.M300879200 PubMed 12637511.
Backbone
  Vector backbone: pECE
  Backbone manufacturer: Bill Rutter
  Vector type: Mammalian Expression
Growth in bacteria
  Bacterial resistance: Ampicillin, 100 μg/mL
  Growth temperature: 37°C
  Growth strain: DH5alpha
  Copy number: High Copy
Gene/Insert
  Gene/Insert name: integrin beta1 (alt names: ITGB1; transmembrane glycoprotein)
  Species: H. sapiens (human)
  Mutation: R760A
  Entrez Gene: ITGB1 (a.k.a. CD29, FNRB, GPIIA, MDF2, MSK12, VLA-BETA, VLAB)
  Promoter: SV40
  Cloning method: Restriction Enzyme; 5′ cloning site EcoRI (not destroyed); 3′ cloning site EcoRI (not destroyed)
  Sequencing primers: 5′ pECE FW (CAAGTTAACAACAACAATTGC)
Terms and licenses: Academic/Nonprofit Terms; Industry Terms: Not Available to Industry
Depositor comments: The original beta1 WT clone obtained from Dr. Ruoslahti had 5 AA differences from the published sequence, but the cytoplasmic domain sequence matched.
How to cite: pECE beta1 R760A was a gift from Kenneth Yamada (Addgene plasmid # 50511 ; http://n2t.net/addgene:50511 ; RRID:Addgene_50511)
